Addgene plasmid #225732: pET28b-MelK
Purpose: To express MelK (Rv1941) in E. coli
Depositing lab: Nicole Sampson. Depositing organization: Stony Brook University. Publication: Mycobacterium tuberculosis Mce3R TetR-like Repressor Forms an Asymmetric Four-Helix Bundle and Binds a Nonpalindrome Sequencedagger. Panagoda NT, Balazsi G, Sampson NS. ACS Chem Biol. 2024 Dec 20;19(12):2580-2592. doi: 10.1021/acschembio.4c00687. Epub 2024 Nov 15. PubMed 39545866.
Backbone
  Vector backbone: pET
  Vector type: Bacterial Expression
Growth in bacteria
  Bacterial resistance: Kanamycin, 50 μg/mL
  Growth temperature: 37°C
  Growth strain: DH5alpha
  Copy number: High Copy
Gene/Insert
  Gene/Insert name: melK (alt name: Rv1941)
  Species: Mycobacterium tuberculosis
  Tag / fusion protein: 6xHis (N terminal on insert)
  Cloning method: Restriction Enzyme; 5′ cloning site unknown (unknown if destroyed)
Terms and licenses: Academic/Nonprofit Terms; Industry Terms: Not Available to Industry
How to cite: pET28b-MelK was a gift from Nicole Sampson (Addgene plasmid # 225732 ; http://n2t.net/addgene:225732 ; RRID:Addgene_225732)
