[The description below was written by a language model from this plasmid's Addgene catalogue record and pLannotate feature annotations shown in this document.]
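Description:
pET28b-MelK is a bacterial expression plasmid built on the pET28b backbone for producing the Mycobacterium tuberculosis protein MelK (Rv1941) in E. coli. The sequenced construct is 6,078 nt and carries a kanamycin resistance gene (aminoglycoside phosphotransferase) for selection. It also has a ColE1/pBR322-type origin of replication with the adjacent bom mobility region and rop gene, and an f1 phage origin that allows single-stranded DNA production. The catalogue lists it as high copy, although rop normally moderates copy number in pBR322-derived replicons. Several short annotations, such as the tetracycline resistance fragments, the RSF ori fragment and the partial AmpR promoter, appear to be backbone remnants or similarity hits rather than functional elements.

The expression cassette follows the standard pET layout. A T7 promoter is immediately followed by a lac operator and the strong T7 gene 10 ribosome binding site, and the cassette ends in the T7 terminator. A plasmid-borne lacI gene with its own promoter supplies lac repressor, so transcription stays low until IPTG is added in a host that provides T7 RNA polymerase. The melK coding region itself is not annotated in the feature table, but it presumably occupies the unannotated interval between the thrombin site and the downstream histidine-tag annotation. Upstream of it are a histidine-tag sequence (called as a fragment of a composite tag) and a thrombin cleavage site, consistent with the recorded N-terminal 6xHis fusion, which can be removed by protease after affinity purification. A vector-derived His-coding segment also lies downstream of the insert, but the record lists no C-terminal tag and does not show whether this segment is translated. The cloning sites are not recorded. The stated use is recombinant MelK expression in E. coli.
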