Features (pLannotate 1.2.2; 21 found; start..end, strand, type, name):
     53..186     +  rep_origin     RSF ori (fragment): Plasmids containing the RSF 1030 origin of replication can be propagated in E. coli cells that contain additional plasmids with compatible origins.
    191..330     -  misc_feature   bom: basis of mobility region from pBR322
    432..623     -  CDS            rop: Rop protein, which maintains plasmids at low copy number; rop
    640..1020    +  CDS            YPB1_ECOLX: Protein predicted: Swiss-Prot protein existence level 4. From Escherichia coli.
   1092..1383    -  CDS            TcR (fragment): tetracycline efflux protein; tet; confers resistance to tetracycline
   1398..1419    -  protein_bind   CAP binding site: CAP binding activates transcription in the presence of cAMP. E. coli catabolite activator protein
   1432..2514    -  CDS            lacI: lac repressor; lacI; The lac repressor binds to the lac operator to inhibit transcription in E. coli. This inhibition can be relieved by adding lactose or isopropyl-β-D-thiogalactopyranoside (IPTG).
   2515..2592    -  promoter       lacI promoter: lacI
   2600..2879    -  CDS            TcR (fragment): tetracycline efflux protein; tet; confers resistance to tetracycline
   2901..2919    +  promoter       T7 promoter: promoter for bacteriophage T7 RNA polymerase
   2920..2944    +  protein_bind   lac operator: The lac repressor binds to the lac operator to inhibit transcription in E. coli. This inhibition can be relieved by adding lactose or isopropyl-β-D-thiogalactopyranoside (IPTG). lac repressor encoded by lacI
   2959..2981    +  RBS            RBS: efficient ribosome binding site from bacteriophage T7 gene 10 (Olins and Rangwala, 1989)
   3000..3016    +  CDS            capTEV™ (fragment): composite tag for in vivo biotinylation, TEV protease cleavage, and 6xHis tagging
   3027..3044    +  CDS            thrombin site: thrombin recognition and cleavage site
   3843..3860    +  CDS            9xHis (fragment): 9xHis affinity tag
   3870..3919    +  CDS            SET1 (fragment): solubility-enhancement tag derived from T7 phage gene 10B
   3927..3974    +  terminator     T7 terminator: transcription terminator for bacteriophage T7 RNA polymerase
   4011..4439    +  rep_origin     f1 ori (sequence partly withheld): f1 bacteriophage origin of replication; arrow indicates direction of (+) strand synthesis
   4492..4549    +  promoter       AmpR promoter (fragment): bla
   4558..5373    -  CDS            KanR: aminoglycoside phosphotransferase; aph(3')-Ia; confers resistance to kanamycin in bacteria or G418 (Geneticin®) in eukaryotes
   5495..5       +  rep_origin     ori (across the origin): high-copy-number ColE1/pMB1/pBR322/pUC origin of replication
>Addgene plasmid #225732 | pET28b-MelK | addgene full sequence | sequence record 450319 | Addgene NGS Result
GGAAAAACGCCAGCAACGCGGCCTTTTTACGGTTCCTGGCCTTTTGCTGGCCTTTTGCTCACATGTTCTT
TCCTGCGTTATCCCCTGATTCTGTGGATAACCGTATTACCGCCTTTGAGTGAGCTGATACCGCTCGCCGC
AGCCGAACGACCGAGCGCAGCGAGTCAGTGAGCGAGGAAGCGGAAGAGCGCCTGATGCGGTATTTTCTCC
TTACGCATCTGTGCGGTATTTCACACCGCAATGGTGCACTCTCAGTACAATCTGCTCTGATGCCGCATAG
TTAAGCCAGTATACACTCCGCTATCGCTACGTGACTGGGTCATGGCTGCGCCCCGACACCCGCCAACACC
CGCTGACGCGCCCTGACGGGCTTGTCTGCTCCCGGCATCCGCTTACAGACAAGCTGTGACCGTCTCCGGG
AGCTGCATGTGTCAGAGGTTTTCACCGTCATCACCGAAACGCGCGAGGCAGCTGCGGTAAAGCTCATCAG
CGTGGTCGTGAAGCGATTCACAGATGTCTGCCTGTTCATCCGCGTCCAGCTCGTTGAGTTTCTCCAGAAG
CGTTAATGTCTGGCTTCTGATAAAGCGGGCCATGTTAAGGGCGGTTTTTTCCTGTTTGGTCACTGATGCC
TCCGTGTAAGGGGGATTTCTGTTCATGGGGGTAATGATACCGATGAAACGAGAGAGGATGCTCACGATAC
GGGTTACTGATGATGAACATGCCCGGTTACTGGAACGTTGTGAGGGTAAACAACTGGCGGTATGGATGCG
GCGGGACCAGAGAAAAATCACTCAGGGTCAATGCCAGCGCTTCGTTAATACAGATGTAGGTGTTCCACAG
GGTAGCCAGCAGCATCCTGCGATGCAGATCCGGAACATAATGGTGCAGGGCGCTGACTTCCGCGTTTCCA
GACTTTACGAAACACGGAAACCGAAGACCATTCATGTTGTTGCTCAGGTCGCAGACGTTTTGCAGCAGCA
GTCGCTTCACGTTCGCTCGCGTATCGGTGATTCATTCTGCTAACCAGTAAGGCAACCCCGCCAGCCTAGC
CGGGTCCTCAACGACAGGAGCACGATCATGCGCACCCGTGGGGCCGCCATGCCGGCGATAATGGCCTGCT
TCTCGCCGAAACGTTTGGTGGCGGGACCAGTGACGAAGGCTTGAGCGAGGGCGTGCAAGATTCCGAATAC
CGCAAGCGACAGGCCGATCATCGTCGCGCTCCAGCGAAAGCGGTCCTCGCCGAAAATGACCCAGAGCGCT
GCCGGCACCTGTCCTACGAGTTGCATGATAAAGAAGACAGTCATAAGTGCGGCGACGATAGTCATGCCCC
GCGCCCACCGGAAGGAGCTGACTGGGTTGAAGGCTCTCAAGGGCATCGGTCGAGATCCCGGTGCCTAATG
AGTGAGCTAACTTACATTAATTGCGTTGCGCTCACTGCCCGCTTTCCAGTCGGGAAACCTGTCGTGCCAG
CTGCATTAATGAATCGGCCAACGCGCGGGGAGAGGCGGTTTGCGTATTGGGCGCCAGGGTGGTTTTTCTT
TTCACCAGTGAGACGGGCAACAGCTGATTGCCCTTCACCGCCTGGCCCTGAGAGAGTTGCAGCAAGCGGT
CCACGCTGGTTTGCCCCAGCAGGCGAAAATCCTGTTTGATGGTGGTTAACGGCGGGATATAACATGAGCT
GTCTTCGGTATCGTCGTATCCCACTACCGAGATATCCGCACCAACGCGCAGCCCGGACTCGGTAATGGCG
CGCATTGCGCCCAGCGCCATCTGATCGTTGGCAACCAGCATCGCAGTGGGAACGATGCCCTCATTCAGCA
TTTGCATGGTTTGTTGAAAACCGGACATGGCACTCCAGTCGCCTTCCCGTTCCGCTATCGGCTGAATTTG
ATTGCGAGTGAGATATTTATGCCAGCCAGCCAGACGCAGACGCGCCGAGACAGAACTTAATGGGCCCGCT
AACAGCGCGATTTGCTGGTGACCCAATGCGACCAGATGCTCCACGCCCAGTCGCGTACCGTCTTCATGGG
AGAAAATAATACTGTTGATGGGTGTCTGGTCAGAGACATCAAGAAATAACGCCGGAACATTAGTGCAGGC
AGCTTCCACAGCAATGGCATCCTGGTCATCCAGCGGATAGTTAATGATCAGCCCACTGACGCGTTGCGCG
AGAAGATTGTGCACCGCCGCTTTACAGGCTTCGACGCCGCTTCGTTCTACCATCGACACCACCACGCTGG
CACCCAGTTGATCGGCGCGAGATTTAATCGCCGCGACAATTTGCGACGGCGCGTGCAGGGCCAGACTGGA
GGTGGCAACGCCAATCAGCAACGACTGTTTGCCCGCCAGTTGTTGTGCCACGCGGTTGGGAATGTAATTC
AGCTCCGCCATCGCCGCTTCCACTTTTTCCCGCGTTTTCGCAGAAACGTGGCTGGCCTGGTTCACCACGC
GGGAAACGGTCTGATAAGAGACACCGGCATACTCTGCGACATCGTATAACGTTACTGGTTTCACATTCAC
CACCCTGAATTGACTCTCTTCCGGGCGCTATCATGCCATACCGCGAAAGGTTTTGCGCCATTCGATGGTG
TCCGGGATCTCGACGCTCTCCCTTATGCGACTCCTGCATTAGGAAGCAGCCCAGTAGTAGGTTGAGGCCG
TTGAGCACCGCCGCCGCAAGGAATGGTGCATGCAAGGAGATGGCGCCCAACAGTCCCCCGGCCACGGGGC
CTGCCACCATACCCACGCCGAAACAAGCGCTCATGAGCCCGAAGTGGCGAGCCCGATCTTCCCCATCGGT
GATGTCGGCGATATAGGCGCCAGCAACCGCACCTGTGGCGCCGGTGATGCCGGCCACGATGCGTCCGGCG
TAGAGGATCGAGATCTCGATCCCGCGAAATTAATACGACTCACTATAGGGGAATTGTGAGCGGATAACAA
TTCCCCTCTAGAAATAATTTTGTTTAACTTTAAGAAGGAGATATACCATGGGCAGCAGCCATCATCATCA
TCATCACAGCAGCGGCCTGGTGCCGCGCGGCAGCCATATGTTGAACCATCCAGACCTGGCCGGCAAGGTC
GCGATCGTTACTGGGGCGGGCGCCGGAATCGGTCTGGCGGTTGCCCGGCGACTCGCCGACGAGGGCTGCC
ATGTGCTGTGCGCGGACATCGATGGTGATGCCGCGGATGCCGCGGCCACCAAAATCGGTTGTGGCGCAGC
GGCCTGCCGGGTTGACGTCAGCGACGAACAACAGATCATCGCCATGGTCGACGCCTGTGTTGCCGCGTTC
GGCGGGGTGGACAAGTTGGTCGCCAACGCCGGTGTCGTTCATCTGGCTTCGCTCATCGACACCACCGTCG
AGGACTTCGATCGGGTCATCGCGATCAATCTCCGCGGCGCCTGGCTGTGCACCAAGCATGCGGCACCGCG
GATGATCGAGCGCGGCGGGGGAGCCATTGTCAACCTGTCGTCGTTAGCGGGCCAGGTAGCGGTGGGCGGC
ACCGGCGCATACGGCATGTCGAAGGCCGGCATCATCCAGCTCAGCCGCATCACCGCCGCCGAACTGCGCT
CGTCGGGCATCCGCTCCAACACGCTGCTGCCCGCATTCGTCGACACCCCGATGCAGCAGACCGCCATGGC
AATGTTCGACGGGGCCCTGGGCGCGGGGGGTGCGCGCTCGATGATTGCCCGGCTGCAGGGCCGCATGGCC
GCACCGGAGGAGATGGCCGGCATCGTGGTGTTCCTGCTGTCCGACGATGCGTCGATGATCACCGGCACCA
CCCAGATCGCCGACGGCGGGACGATTGCCGCGCTGTGGTGAAAGCTTGCGGCCGCACTCGAGCACCACCA
CCACCACCACTGAGATCCGGCTGCTAACAAAGCCCGAAAGGAAGCTGAGTTGGCTGCTGCCACCGCTGAG
CAATAACTAGCATAACCCCTTGGGGCCTCTAAACGGGTCTTGAGGGGTTTTTTGCTGAAAGGAGGAACTA
TATCCGGATTGGCGAATGGG
[124 nt withheld, positions 4011-4134]
C
[91 nt withheld, positions 4136-4226]
A
[49 nt withheld, positions 4228-4276]
CCTTTGACGTTGGAGTCCACGTTCTTT
[37 nt withheld, positions 4304-4340]
ACCCTATCTCGGTCTATTCTTTTGATTTATAAGGGATTTTGCCGATTTCGGCCTATTGGTTAAAAAATGA
GCTGATTTAACAAAAATTTAACGCGAATTTTAACAAAATATTAACGCTTACAATTTAGGTGGCACTTTTC
GGGGAAATGTGCGCGGAACCCCTATTTGTTTATTTTTCTAAATACATTCAAATATGTATCCGCTCATGAA
TTAATTCTTAGAAAAACTCATCGAGCATCAAATGAAACTGCAATTTATTCATATCAGGATTATCAATACC
ATATTTTTGAAAAAGCCGTTTCTGTAATGAAGGAGAAAACTCACCGAGGCAGTTCCATAGGATGGCAAGA
TCCTGGTATCGGTCTGCGATTCCGACTCGTCCAACATCAATACAACCTATTAATTTCCCCTCGTCAAAAA
TAAGGTTATCAAGTGAGAAATCACCATGAGTGACGACTGAATCCGGTGAGAATGGCAAAAGTTTATGCAT
TTCTTTCCAGACTTGTTCAACAGGCCAGCCATTACGCTCGTCATCAAAATCACTCGCATCAACCAAACCG
TTATTCATTCGTGATTGCGCCTGAGCGAGACGAAATACGCGATCGCTGTTAAAAGGACAATTACAAACAG
GAATCGAATGCAACCGGCGCAGGAACACTGCCAGCGCATCAACAATATTTTCACCTGAATCAGGATATTC
TTCTAATACCTGGAATGCTGTTTTCCCGGGGATCGCAGTGGTGAGTAACCATGCATCATCAGGAGTACGG
ATAAAATGCTTGATGGTCGGAAGAGGCATAAATTCCGTCAGCCAGTTTAGTCTGACCATCTCATCTGTAA
CATCATTGGCAACGCTACCTTTGCCATGTTTCAGAAACAACTCTGGCGCATCGGGCTTCCCATACAATCG
ATAGATTGTCGCACCTGATTGCCCGACATTATCGCGAGCCCATTTATACCCATATAAATCAGCATCCATG
TTGGAATTTAATCGCGGCCTAGAGCAAGACGTTTCCCGTTGAATATGGCTCATAACACCCCTTGTATTAC
TGTTTATGTAAGCAGACAGTTTTATTGTTCATGACCAAAATCCCTTAACGTGAGTTTTCGTTCCACTGAG
CGTCAGACCCCGTAGAAAAGATCAAAGGATCTTCTTGAGATCCTTTTTTTCTGCGCGTAATCTGCTGCTT
GCAAACAAAAAAACCACCGCTACCAGCGGTGGTTTGTTTGCCGGATCAAGAGCTACCAACTCTTTTTCCG
AAGGTAACTGGCTTCAGCAGAGCGCAGATACCAAATACTGTCCTTCTAGTGTAGCCGTAGTTAGGCCACC
ACTTCAAGAACTCTGTAGCACCGCCTACATACCTCGCTCTGCTAATCCTGTTACCAGTGGCTGCTGCCAG
TGGCGATAAGTCGTGTCTTACCGGGTTGGACTCAAGACGATAGTTACCGGATAAGGCGCAGCGGTCGGGC
TGAACGGGGGGTTCGTGCACACAGCCCAGCTTGGAGCGAACGACCTACACCGAACTGAGATACCTACAGC
GTGAGCTATGAGAAAGCGCCACGCTTCCCGAAGGGAGAAAGGCGGACAGGTATCCGGTAAGCGGCAGGGT
CGGAACAGGAGAGCGCACGAGGGAGCTTCCAGGGGGAAACGCCTGGTATCTTTATAGTCCTGTCGGGTTT
CGCCACCTCTGACTTGAGCGTCGATTTTTGTGATGCTCGTCAGGGGGGCGGAGCCTAT
