>Addgene plasmid #225732 | pET28b-MelK | depositor partial sequence | sequence record 442252 | MelK insert
TTGAACCATCCAGACCTGGCCGGCAAGGTCGCGATCGTTACTGGGGCGGGCGCCGGAATCGGTCTGGCGG
TTGCCCGGCGACTCGCCGACGAGGGCTGCCATGTGCTGTGCGCGGACATCGATGGTGATGCCGCGGATGC
CGCGGCCACCAAAATCGGTTGTGGCGCAGCGGCCTGCCGGGTTGACGTCAGCGACGAACAACAGATCATC
GCCATGGTCGACGCCTGTGTTGCCGCGTTCGGCGGGGTGGACAAGTTGGTCGCCAACGCCGGTGTCGTTC
ATCTGGCTTCGCTCATCGACACCACCGTCGAGGACTTCGATCGGGTCATCGCGATCAATCTCCGCGGCGC
CTGGCTGTGCACCAAGCATGCGGCACCGCGGATGATCGAGCGCGGCGGGGGAGCCATTGTCAACCTGTCG
TCGTTAGCGGGCCAGGTAGCGGTGGGCGGCACCGGCGCATACGGCATGTCGAAGGCCGGCATCATCCAGC
TCAGCCGCATCACCGCCGCCGAACTGCGCTCGTCGGGCATCCGCTCCAACACGCTGCTGCCCGCATTCGT
CGACACCCCGATGCAGCAGACCGCCATGGCAATGTTCGACGGGGCCCTGGGCGCGGGGGGTGCGCGCTCG
ATGATTGCCCGGCTGCAGGGCCGCATGGCCGCACCGGAGGAGATGGCCGGCATCGTGGTGTTCCTGCTGT
CCGACGATGCGTCGATGATCACCGGCACCACCCAGATCGCCGACGGCGGGACGATTGCCGCGCTGTGGTG
A
